Addgene plasmid #117369: pmiRGLO-SUMF1-201
Purpose: Dual luciferase assay for miRNA-targeted UTR
Depositing lab: Volker Busskamp. Depositing organization: Technische Universitaet Dresden. Publication: Combined Experimental and System-Level Analyses Reveal the Complex Regulatory Network of miR-124 during Human Neurogenesis. Kutsche LK, Gysi DM, Fallmann J, Lenk K, Petri R, Swiersy A, Klapper SD, Pircs K, Khattak S, Stadler PF, Jakobsson J, Nowick K, Busskamp V. Cell Syst. 2018 Sep 28. pii: S2405-4712(18)30358-2. doi: 10.1016/j.cels.2018.08.011. PubMed 30292704.
Backbone
  Vector backbone: pmiRGLO
  Backbone manufacturer: Promega
  Backbone size w/o insert (bp): 7334
  Vector type: Mammalian Expression, Luciferase
  Selectable markers: Neomycin (select with G418)
Growth in bacteria
  Bacterial resistance: Ampicillin, 100 μg/mL
  Growth temperature: 37°C
  Growth strain: DH5alpha
  Copy number: High Copy
Gene/Insert
  Gene/Insert name: 3' UTR SUMF1-201
  Species: H. sapiens (human)
  Insert size (bp): 998
  Promoter: Murine PGK-1
  Tag / fusion protein: luciferase (N terminal on backbone)
  Cloning method: Gibson Cloning
  Sequencing primers: 5′ Fluc-F1 (AGAAGCTGCGCGGTGGTGTTGTG); 3′ T7terminal
Terms and licenses: Academic/Nonprofit Terms; Industry Terms: Not Available to Industry
Depositor comments: 5' NheI cloning site destroyed, 3' XbaI cloning site destroyed
How to cite: pmiRGLO-SUMF1-201 was a gift from Volker Busskamp (Addgene plasmid # 117369 ; http://n2t.net/addgene:117369 ; RRID:Addgene_117369)
