[The description below was written by a language model from this plasmid's Addgene catalogue record and pLannotate feature annotations shown in this document.]
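Description:
pmiRGLO-SUMF1-201 is a mammalian dual-luciferase reporter plasmid built on the Promega pmiRGLO backbone and designed to test whether a 3' untranslated region is targeted by microRNAs. It is propagated in E. coli as a high-copy plasmid through a ColE1/pUC-type origin with ampicillin selection (AmpR under its own bla promoter), and a ColE1 cer region is present that helps keep the plasmid monomeric. For mammalian cells the record lists neomycin/G418 selection.

The test cassette consists of the mouse PGK-1 promoter driving the synthetic firefly luciferase gene luc2, followed by a 998 bp insert corresponding to the human SUMF1-201 transcript 3' UTR. The insert was introduced by Gibson assembly downstream of the luciferase coding sequence, destroying the flanking NheI and XbaI cloning sites. It is not annotated as a named feature, but it matches the roughly 1 kb unannotated gap between luc2 and the residual multiple cloning site, after which an SV40 poly(A) signal is annotated. A second, independent cassette uses the SV40 enhancer/early promoter to express human codon-optimised Renilla luciferase, with a NeoR coding region immediately downstream, and ends in a synthetic poly(A) signal. Because the UTR is part of the firefly transcript, microRNA binding to it lowers firefly signal, while Renilla from the same plasmid serves as an internal normalisation control. The associated work concerns the miR-124 regulatory network in human neurogenesis, though the record does not name the specific microRNA tested against this UTR. The two full-sequence records are the same length and show the same features, differing only in their start coordinate. Several short fragment annotations (SET1, large T antigen, M13 ori, bom, tnpA) are probably backbone remnants or incidental matches rather than functional parts.
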