Features (pLannotate 1.2.2; 18 found; start..end, strand, type, name):
     17..66      +  CDS            SET1 (fragment): solubility-enhancement tag derived from T7 phage gene 10B
     74..93      +  terminator     T7 terminator (fragment): transcription terminator for bacteriophage T7 RNA polymerase
    115..236     -  polyA_signal   SV40 poly(A) signal: SV40 polyadenylation signal
    259..327     -  CDS            large T antigen (fragment): large T antigen from SV40 (simian virus 40)
    332..364     +  rep_origin     M13 ori (fragment): M13 bacteriophage origin of replication; arrow indicates direction of (+) strand synthesis
    365..416     -  misc_feature   bom (fragment): basis of mobility region from pBR322
    481..838     +  promoter       SV40 promoter: SV40 enhancer and early promoter
    889..1821    +  CDS            hRluc: Renilla luciferase human codon-optimized
   1872..2664    +  CDS            NeoR/KanR (fragment): aminoglycoside phosphotransferase from Tn5; aph(3')-II (or nptII); confers resistance to neomycin, kanamycin, and G418 (Geneticin®)
   2728..2776    +  polyA_signal   poly(A) signal: synthetic polyadenylation signal
   2797..2889    -  CDS            tnpA (fragment): TN5P_ECOLX - Also known as tnp. Experimental evidence at protein level: Swiss-Prot protein existence level 1. Mediates transposition of transposon Tn5 by a 'cut and paste' mechanism. First, the monomeric transposase binds the 19 bp inverted DNA repeats flanking the transposon. Then, dimerization of the DNA- bound transposase creates a synaptic DNA complex. After nicking of the first DNA strand, excision of the transposon proceeds through a series of intermediates. The transposase then mediates the insertion of the transposon at a new site by strand transfer. The activity of the wild- type tran
   2932..3036    +  promoter       AmpR promoter: bla
   3037..3897    +  CDS            AmpR: β-lactamase; bla; confers resistance to ampicillin, carbenicillin, and related antibiotics
   4055..4643    -  rep_origin     ori: high-copy-number ColE1/pMB1/pBR322/pUC origin of replication
   4759..5042    +  misc_feature   cer region: ColE1-derived recombination site that helps to maintain plasmids as monomers
   5099..5598    +  promoter       PGK promoter: mouse phosphoglycerate kinase 1 promoter
   5645..7297    +  CDS            luciferase: firefly luciferase synthetic luc2 version of the luciferase gene
   8318..10      +  misc_feature   MCS (fragment) (across the origin): pUC18/19 multiple cloning site
>Addgene plasmid #117369 | pmiRGLO-SUMF1-201 | depositor full sequence | sequence record 221504 | Full Sequence
CATGCAAGCTGATCCGGCTGCTAACAAAGCCCGAAAGGAAGCTGAGTTGGCTGCTGCCACCGCTGAGCAA
TAACTAGCATAACCCCTTGGGGCGGCCGCTTCGAGCAGACATGATAAGATACATTGATGAGTTTGGACAA
ACCACAACTAGAATGCAGTGAAAAAAATGCTTTATTTGTGAAATTTGTGATGCTATTGCTTTATTTGTAA
CCATTATAAGCTGCAATAAACAAGTTAACAACAACAATTGCATTCATTTTATGTTTCAGGTTCAGGGGGA
GATGTGGGAGGTTTTTTTAAGCAAGTAAAACCTCTACAAATGTGGTAAAATCGAATTTTAACAAAATATT
AACGCTTACAATTTCCTGATGCGGTATTTTCTCCTTACGCATCTGTGCGGTATTTCACACCGCATACGCG
GATCTGCGCAGCACCATGGCCTGAAATAACCTCTGAAAGAGGAACTTGGTTAGGTACCTTCTGAGGCGGA
AAGAACCAGCTGTGGAATGTGTGTCAGTTAGGGTGTGGAAAGTCCCCAGGCTCCCCAGCAGGCAGAAGTA
TGCAAAGCATGCATCTCAATTAGTCAGCAACCAGGTGTGGAAAGTCCCCAGGCTCCCCAGCAGGCAGAAG
TATGCAAAGCATGCATCTCAATTAGTCAGCAACCATAGTCCCGCCCCTAACTCCGCCCATCCCGCCCCTA
ACTCCGCCCAGTTCCGCCCATTCTCCGCCCCATGGCTGACTAATTTTTTTTATTTATGCAGAGGCCGAGG
CCGCCTCGGCCTCTGAGCTATTCCAGAAGTAGTGAGGAGGCTTTTTTGGAGGCCTAGGCTTTTGCAAAAA
GCTTGATTCTTCTGACACAACAGTCTCGAACCAAAGGCTGGAGCCACCATGGCTTCCAAGGTGTACGACC
CCGAGCAACGCAAACGCATGATCACTGGGCCTCAGTGGTGGGCTCGCTGCAAGCAAATGAACGTGCTGGA
CTCCTTCATCAACTACTATGATTCCGAGAAGCACGCCGAGAACGCCGTGATTTTTCTGCATGGTAACGCT
GCCTCCAGCTACCTGTGGAGGCACGTCGTGCCTCACATCGAGCCCGTGGCTAGATGCATCATCCCTGATC
TGATCGGAATGGGTAAGTCCGGCAAGAGCGGGAATGGCTCATATCGCCTCCTGGATCACTACAAGTACCT
CACCGCTTGGTTCGAGCTGCTGAACCTTCCAAAGAAAATCATCTTTGTGGGCCACGACTGGGGGGCTTGT
CTGGCCTTTCACTACTCCTACGAGCACCAAGACAAGATCAAGGCCATCGTCCATGCTGAGAGTGTCGTGG
ACGTGATCGAGTCCTGGGACGAGTGGCCTGACATCGAGGAGGATATCGCCCTGATCAAGAGCGAAGAGGG
CGAGAAAATGGTGCTTGAGAATAACTTCTTCGTCGAGACCATGCTCCCAAGCAAGATCATGCGGAAACTG
GAGCCTGAGGAGTTCGCTGCCTACCTGGAGCCATTCAAGGAGAAGGGCGAGGTTAGACGGCCTACCCTCT
CCTGGCCTCGCGAGATCCCTCTCGTTAAGGGAGGCAAGCCCGACGTCGTCCAGATTGTCCGCAACTACAA
CGCCTACCTTCGGGCCAGCGACGATCTGCCTAAGATGTTCATCGAGTCCGACCCTGGGTTCTTTTCCAAC
GCTATTGTCGAGGGAGCTAAGAAGTTCCCTAACACCGAGTTCGTGAAGGTGAAGGGCCTCCACTTCAGCC
AGGAGGACGCTCCAGATGAAATGGGTAAGTACATCAAGAGCTTCGTGGAGCGCGTGCTGAAGAACGAGCA
GACCGGTGGTGGGAGCGGAGGTGGCGGATCAGGTGGCGGAGGCTCCGGAGGGATTGAACAAGATGGATTG
CACGCAGGTTCTCCGGCCGCTTGGGTGGAGAGGCTATTCGGCTATGACTGGGCACAACAGACAATCGGCT
GCTCTGATGCCGCCGTGTTCCGGCTGTCAGCGCAGGGGCGCCCGGTTCTTTTTGTCAAGACCGACCTGTC
CGGTGCCCTGAATGAACTGCAGGACGAGGCAGCGCGGCTATCGTGGCTGGCCACGACGGGCGTTCCTTGC
GCAGCTGTGCTCGACGTTGTCACTGAAGCGGGAAGGGACTGGCTGCTATTGGGCGAAGTGCCGGGGCAGG
ATCTCCTGTCATCTCACCTTGCTCCTGCCGAGAAAGTATCCATCATGGCTGATGCAATGCGGCGGCTGCA
TACGCTTGATCCGGCTACCTGCCCATTCGACCACCAAGCGAAACATCGCATCGAGCGAGCACGTACTCGG
ATGGAAGCCGGTCTTGTCGATCAGGATGATCTGGACGAAGAGCATCAGGGGCTCGCGCCAGCCGAACTGT
TCGCCAGGCTCAAGGCGCGCATGCCCGACGGCGAGGATCTCGTCGTGACCCATGGCGATGCCTGCTTGCC
GAATATCATGGTGGAAAATGGCCGCTTTTCTGGATTCATCGACTGTGGCCGGCTGGGTGTGGCGGACCGC
TATCAGGACATAGCGTTGGCTACCCGTGATATTGCTGAAGAGCTTGGCGGCGAATGGGCTGACCGCTTCC
TCGTGCTTTACGGTATCGCCGCTCCCGATTCGCAGCGCATCGCCTTCTATCGCCTTCTTGACGAGTTCTT
CTGAGCGGGACTCTGGGGTTCGAAATGACCGACCAAGCGACGCCCAACCTGCCATCACGATGGCCGCAAT
AAAATATCTTTATTTTCATTACATCTGTGTGTTGGTTTTTTGTGTGAATCGATAGCGATAAGGATCCTCT
TTGCGCTTGCGTTTTCCCTTGTCCAGATAGCCCAGTAGCTGACATTCATCCGGGGTCAGCACCGTTTCTG
CGGACTGGCTTTCTACGTAATGGTTTCTTAGACGTCAGGTGGCACTTTTCGGGGAAATGTGCGCGGAACC
CCTATTTGTTTATTTTTCTAAATACATTCAAATATGTATCCGCTCATGAGACAATAACCCTGATAAATGC
TTCAATAATATTGAAAAAGGAAGAGTATGAGTATTCAACATTTCCGTGTCGCCCTTATTCCCTTTTTTGC
GGCATTTTGCCTTCCTGTTTTTGCTCACCCAGAAACGCTGGTGAAAGTAAAAGATGCTGAAGATCAGTTG
GGTGCACGAGTGGGTTACATCGAACTGGATCTCAACAGCGGTAAGATCCTTGAGAGTTTTCGCCCCGAAG
AACGTTTTCCAATGATGAGCACTTTCAAAGTTCTGCTATGTGGCGCGGTATTATCCCGTATTGACGCCGG
GCAAGAGCAACTCGGTCGCCGCATACACTATTCTCAGAATGACTTGGTTGAGTACTCACCAGTCACAGAA
AAGCATCTTACGGATGGCATGACAGTAAGAGAATTATGCAGTGCTGCCATAACCATGAGTGATAACACTG
CGGCCAACTTACTTCTGACAACTATCGGAGGACCGAAGGAGCTAACCGCTTTTTTGCACAACATGGGGGA
TCATGTAACTCGCCTTGATCGTTGGGAACCGGAGCTGAATGAAGCCATACCAAACGACGAGCGTGACACC
ACGATGCCTGTAGCAATGGCAACAACGTTGCGCAAACTATTAACTGGCGAACTACTTACTCTAGCTTCCC
GGCAACAATTAATAGACTGGATGGAGGCGGATAAAGTTGCAGGACCACTTCTGCGCTCGGCCCTTCCGGC
TGGCTGGTTTATTGCTGATAAATCTGGAGCCGGTGAGCGTGGGTCTCGCGGTATCATTGCAGCACTGGGG
CCAGATGGTAAGCCCTCCCGTATCGTAGTTATCTACACGACGGGGAGTCAGGCAACTATGGATGAACGAA
ATAGACAGATCGCTGAGATAGGTGCCTCACTGATTAAGCATTGGTAATTCGAAATGACCGACCAAGCGAC
GCCCAACCGGTATCAGCTCACTCAAAGGCGGTAATACGGTTATCCACAGAATCAGGGGATAACGCAGGAA
AGAACATGTGAGCAAAAGGCCAGCAAAAGGCCAGGAACCGTAAAAAGGCCGCGTTGCTGGCGTTTTTCCA
TAGGCTCCGCCCCCCTGACGAGCATCACAAAAATCGACGCTCAAGTCAGAGGTGGCGAAACCCGACAGGA
CTATAAAGATACCAGGCGTTTCCCCCTGGAAGCTCCCTCGTGCGCTCTCCTGTTCCGACCCTGCCGCTTA
CCGGATACCTGTCCGCCTTTCTCCCTTCGGGAAGCGTGGCGCTTTCTCATAGCTCACGCTGTAGGTATCT
CAGTTCGGTGTAGGTCGTTCGCTCCAAGCTGGGCTGTGTGCACGAACCCCCCGTTCAGCCCGACCGCTGC
GCCTTATCCGGTAACTATCGTCTTGAGTCCAACCCGGTAAGACACGACTTATCGCCACTGGCAGCAGCCA
CTGGTAACAGGATTAGCAGAGCGAGGTATGTAGGCGGTGCTACAGAGTTCTTGAAGTGGTGGCCTAACTA
CGGCTACACTAGAAGGACAGTATTTGGTATCTGCGCTCTGCTGAAGCCAGTTACCTTCGGAAAAAGAGTT
GGTAGCTCTTGATCCGGCAAACAAACCACCGCTGGTAGCGGTGGTTTTTTTGTTTGCAAGCAGCAGATTA
CGCGCAGAAAAAAAGGATTTCAAGAAGATCCTTTGATCTTTTCTACGGGGTCTGACGCTCAGTGGAACGA
AAACTCACGTTAAGGGATTTTGGTCATGAGATTATCAAAAAGGATCTTCACCTAGATCCTTTTATAGTCC
GGAAATACAGGAACGCACGCTGGATGGCCCTTCGCTGGGATGGTGAAACCATGAAAAATGGCAGCTTCAG
TGGATTAAGTGGGGGTAATGTGGCCTGTACCCTCTGGTTGCATAGGTATTCATACGGTTAAAATTTATCA
GGCGCGATTGCGGCAGTTTTTCGGGTGGTTTGTTGCCATTTTTACCTGTCTGCTGCCGTGATCGCGCTGA
ACGCGTTTTAGCGGTGCGTACAATTAAGGGATTATGGTAAATCCACTTACTGTCTGCCCTCGTAGCCATC
GAGATAAACCGCAGTACTCCGGCCACGATGCGTCCGGCGTAGAGGATCGAGATCTACCGGGTAGGGGAGG
CGCTTTTCCCAAGGCAGTCTGGAGCATGCGCTTTAGCAGCCCCGCTGGGCACTTGGCGCTACACAAGTGG
CCTCTGGCCTCGCACACATTCCACATCCACCGGTAGGCGCCAACCGGCTCCGTTCTTTGGTGGCCCCTTC
GCGCCACCTTCTACTCCTCCCCTAGTCAGGAAGTTCCCCCCCGCCCCGCAGCTCGCGTCGTGCAGGACGT
GACAAATGGAAGTAGCACGTCTCACTAGTCTCGTGCAGATGGACAGCACCGCTGAGCAATGGAAGCGGGT
AGGCCTTTGGGGCAGCGGCCAATAGCAGCTTTGCTCCTTCGCTTTCTGGGCTCAGAGGCTGGGAAGGGGT
GGGTCCGGGGGCGGGCTCAGGGGCGGGCTCAGGGGCGGGGCGGGCGCCCGAAGGTCCTCCGGAGGCCCGG
CATTCTGCACGCTTCAAAAGCGCACGTCTGCCGCGCTGTTCTCCTCTTCCTCATCTCCGGGCCTTTCGAC
CTGCAGCCCAAGCTTGGCAATCCGGTACTGTTGGTAAAGCCACCATGGAAGATGCCAAAAACATTAAGAA
GGGCCCAGCGCCATTCTACCCACTCGAAGACGGGACCGCCGGCGAGCAGCTGCACAAAGCCATGAAGCGC
TACGCCCTGGTGCCCGGCACCATCGCCTTTACCGACGCACATATCGAGGTGGACATTACCTACGCCGAGT
ACTTCGAGATGAGCGTTCGGCTGGCAGAAGCTATGAAGCGCTATGGGCTGAATACAAACCATCGGATCGT
GGTGTGCAGCGAGAATAGCTTGCAGTTCTTCATGCCCGTGTTGGGTGCCCTGTTCATCGGTGTGGCTGTG
GCCCCAGCTAACGACATCTACAACGAGCGCGAGCTGCTGAACAGCATGGGCATCAGCCAGCCCACCGTCG
TATTCGTGAGCAAGAAAGGGCTGCAAAAGATCCTCAACGTGCAAAAGAAGCTACCGATCATACAAAAGAT
CATCATCATGGATAGCAAGACCGACTACCAGGGCTTCCAAAGCATGTACACCTTCGTGACTTCCCATTTG
CCACCCGGCTTCAACGAGTACGACTTCGTGCCCGAGAGCTTCGACCGGGACAAAACCATCGCCCTGATCA
TGAACAGTAGTGGCAGTACCGGATTGCCCAAGGGCGTAGCCCTACCGCACCGCACCGCTTGTGTCCGATT
CAGTCATGCCCGCGACCCCATCTTCGGCAACCAGATCATCCCCGACACCGCTATCCTCAGCGTGGTGCCA
TTTCACCACGGCTTCGGCATGTTCACCACGCTGGGCTACTTGATCTGCGGCTTTCGGGTCGTGCTCATGT
ACCGCTTCGAGGAGGAGCTATTCTTGCGCAGCTTGCAAGACTATAAGATTCAATCTGCCCTGCTGGTGCC
CACACTATTTAGCTTCTTCGCTAAGAGCACTCTCATCGACAAGTACGACCTAAGCAACTTGCACGAGATC
GCCAGCGGCGGGGCGCCGCTCAGCAAGGAGGTAGGTGAGGCCGTGGCCAAACGCTTCCACCTACCAGGCA
TCCGCCAGGGCTACGGCCTGACAGAAACAACCAGCGCCATTCTGATCACCCCCGAAGGGGACGACAAGCC
TGGCGCAGTAGGCAAGGTGGTGCCCTTCTTCGAGGCTAAGGTGGTGGACTTGGACACCGGTAAGACACTG
GGTGTGAACCAGCGCGGCGAGCTGTGCGTCCGTGGCCCCATGATCATGAGCGGCTACGTTAACAACCCCG
AGGCTACAAACGCTCTCATCGACAAGGACGGCTGGCTGCACAGCGGCGACATCGCCTACTGGGACGAGGA
CGAGCACTTCTTCATCGTGGACCGGCTGAAGAGCCTGATCAAATACAAGGGCTACCAGGTAGCCCCAGCC
GAACTGGAGAGCATCCTGCTGCAACACCCCAACATCTTCGACGCCGGGGTCGCCGGCCTGCCCGACGACG
ATGCCGGCGAGCTGCCCGCCGCAGTCGTCGTGCTGGAACACGGTAAAACCATGACCGAGAAGGAGATCGT
GGACTATGTGGCCAGCCAGGTTACAACCGCCAAGAAGCTGCGCGGTGGTGTTGTGTTCGTGGACGAGGTG
CCTAAAGGACTGACCGGCAAGTTGGACGCCCGCAAGATCCGCGAGATTCTCATTAAGGCCAAGAAGGGCG
GCAAGATCGCCGTGTAATTCTAGTTGTTTAAACGAGCTCGCAACCAAGGAAAGTCTTCCCCAGTCCAAGG
AGCAGTCGTGTCTGACCTACATTGGGCTTTTCTCAGAACTTTGAACGATCCCATGCAAAGAATTCCCACC
CTGAGGTGGGTTACATACCTGCCCAATGGCCAAAGGAACCGCCTTGTGAGACCAAATTGCTGACCTGGGT
CAGTGCATGTGCTTTATGGTGTGGTGCATCTTTGGAGATCATCACCATATTTTACTTTTGAGAGTCTTTA
AAGAGGAAGGGGAGTGGAGGGAACCCTGAGCTAGGCTTCAGGAGGCCCGCGTCCTACGCAGGCTCTGCCA
CAGGGGTTAGACCCCAGGTCCGACGCTTGACCTTCCTGGGCCTCAAGTGCCCTCCCCTATCAAATGAAGG
GATGGACAGCATGACCTCTGGGTGTCTCTCCAACTCACCAGTTCTAAAAAGGGTATCAGATTCTATTGTG
ACTTCATAGTGAGAATTTATTATAGATTATTTTTTAGCTATTTTTTCCATGTGTGAACCTTGAGTGATAC
TAATCATGTAAAGTAAGAGTTCTCTTATGTATTATTTTCGGAAGAGGGGTGTGGTGACTCCTTTATATTC
GTACTGCACTTTGTTTTTCCAAGGAAATCAGTGTCTTTTACGTTGTTATGATGAATCCCACATGGGGCCG
GTGATGGTATGCTGAAGTTCAGCCGTTGAACACATAGGAATGTCTGTGGGGTGACTCTACTGTGCTTTAT
CTTTTAACATTAAGTGCCTTTGGTTCAGAGGGGCAGTCATAAGCTCTGTTTCCCCCTCTCCCCAAAGCCT
TCAGCGAACGTGAAATGTGCGCTAAACGGGGAAACCTGTTTAATTCTAGATATAGGGAAAAAGGAACGAG
GACCTTGAATGAGCTATATTCAGGGTATCCGGTATTTTGTAATAGGGAATAGGAAACCTTGTTGGCTGTG
GAATATCCGATGCTTTGAATCATGCACTGTGTTGAATAAACGTATCTGCTAAATCAGGAGTCGACCTGCA
GG
