Features (pLannotate 1.2.2; 18 found; start..end, strand, type, name):
     20..519     +  promoter       PGK promoter: mouse phosphoglycerate kinase 1 promoter
    566..2218    +  CDS            luciferase: firefly luciferase synthetic luc2 version of the luciferase gene
   3239..3263    +  misc_feature   MCS (fragment): pUC18/19 multiple cloning site
   3270..3319    +  CDS            SET1 (fragment): solubility-enhancement tag derived from T7 phage gene 10B
   3327..3346    +  terminator     T7 terminator (fragment): transcription terminator for bacteriophage T7 RNA polymerase
   3368..3489    -  polyA_signal   SV40 poly(A) signal: SV40 polyadenylation signal
   3512..3580    -  CDS            large T antigen (fragment): large T antigen from SV40 (simian virus 40)
   3585..3617    +  rep_origin     M13 ori (fragment): M13 bacteriophage origin of replication; arrow indicates direction of (+) strand synthesis
   3618..3669    -  misc_feature   bom (fragment): basis of mobility region from pBR322
   3734..4091    +  promoter       SV40 promoter: SV40 enhancer and early promoter
   4142..5074    +  CDS            hRluc: Renilla luciferase human codon-optimized
   5125..5917    +  CDS            NeoR/KanR (fragment): aminoglycoside phosphotransferase from Tn5; aph(3')-II (or nptII); confers resistance to neomycin, kanamycin, and G418 (Geneticin®)
   5981..6029    +  polyA_signal   poly(A) signal: synthetic polyadenylation signal
   6050..6142    -  CDS            tnpA (fragment): TN5P_ECOLX - Also known as tnp. Experimental evidence at protein level: Swiss-Prot protein existence level 1. Mediates transposition of transposon Tn5 by a 'cut and paste' mechanism. First, the monomeric transposase binds the 19 bp inverted DNA repeats flanking the transposon. Then, dimerization of the DNA- bound transposase creates a synaptic DNA complex. After nicking of the first DNA strand, excision of the transposon proceeds through a series of intermediates. The transposase then mediates the insertion of the transposon at a new site by strand transfer. The activity of the wild- type tran
   6185..6289    +  promoter       AmpR promoter: bla
   6290..7150    +  CDS            AmpR: β-lactamase; bla; confers resistance to ampicillin, carbenicillin, and related antibiotics
   7308..7896    -  rep_origin     ori: high-copy-number ColE1/pMB1/pBR322/pUC origin of replication
   8012..8295    +  misc_feature   cer region: ColE1-derived recombination site that helps to maintain plasmids as monomers
>Addgene plasmid #117369 | pmiRGLO-SUMF1-201 | addgene full sequence | sequence record 231695 | Addgene NGS Result
TAGAGGATCGAGATCTACCGGGTAGGGGAGGCGCTTTTCCCAAGGCAGTCTGGAGCATGCGCTTTAGCAG
CCCCGCTGGGCACTTGGCGCTACACAAGTGGCCTCTGGCCTCGCACACATTCCACATCCACCGGTAGGCG
CCAACCGGCTCCGTTCTTTGGTGGCCCCTTCGCGCCACCTTCTACTCCTCCCCTAGTCAGGAAGTTCCCC
CCCGCCCCGCAGCTCGCGTCGTGCAGGACGTGACAAATGGAAGTAGCACGTCTCACTAGTCTCGTGCAGA
TGGACAGCACCGCTGAGCAATGGAAGCGGGTAGGCCTTTGGGGCAGCGGCCAATAGCAGCTTTGCTCCTT
CGCTTTCTGGGCTCAGAGGCTGGGAAGGGGTGGGTCCGGGGGCGGGCTCAGGGGCGGGCTCAGGGGCGGG
GCGGGCGCCCGAAGGTCCTCCGGAGGCCCGGCATTCTGCACGCTTCAAAAGCGCACGTCTGCCGCGCTGT
TCTCCTCTTCCTCATCTCCGGGCCTTTCGACCTGCAGCCCAAGCTTGGCAATCCGGTACTGTTGGTAAAG
CCACCATGGAAGATGCCAAAAACATTAAGAAGGGCCCAGCGCCATTCTACCCACTCGAAGACGGGACCGC
CGGCGAGCAGCTGCACAAAGCCATGAAGCGCTACGCCCTGGTGCCCGGCACCATCGCCTTTACCGACGCA
CATATCGAGGTGGACATTACCTACGCCGAGTACTTCGAGATGAGCGTTCGGCTGGCAGAAGCTATGAAGC
GCTATGGGCTGAATACAAACCATCGGATCGTGGTGTGCAGCGAGAATAGCTTGCAGTTCTTCATGCCCGT
GTTGGGTGCCCTGTTCATCGGTGTGGCTGTGGCCCCAGCTAACGACATCTACAACGAGCGCGAGCTGCTG
AACAGCATGGGCATCAGCCAGCCCACCGTCGTATTCGTGAGCAAGAAAGGGCTGCAAAAGATCCTCAACG
TGCAAAAGAAGCTACCGATCATACAAAAGATCATCATCATGGATAGCAAGACCGACTACCAGGGCTTCCA
AAGCATGTACACCTTCGTGACTTCCCATTTGCCACCCGGCTTCAACGAGTACGACTTCGTGCCCGAGAGC
TTCGACCGGGACAAAACCATCGCCCTGATCATGAACAGTAGTGGCAGTACCGGATTGCCCAAGGGCGTAG
CCCTACCGCACCGCACCGCTTGTGTCCGATTCAGTCATGCCCGCGACCCCATCTTCGGCAACCAGATCAT
CCCCGACACCGCTATCCTCAGCGTGGTGCCATTTCACCACGGCTTCGGCATGTTCACCACGCTGGGCTAC
TTGATCTGCGGCTTTCGGGTCGTGCTCATGTACCGCTTCGAGGAGGAGCTATTCTTGCGCAGCTTGCAAG
ACTATAAGATTCAATCTGCCCTGCTGGTGCCCACACTATTTAGCTTCTTCGCTAAGAGCACTCTCATCGA
CAAGTACGACCTAAGCAACTTGCACGAGATCGCCAGCGGCGGGGCGCCGCTCAGCAAGGAGGTAGGTGAG
GCCGTGGCCAAACGCTTCCACCTACCAGGCATCCGCCAGGGCTACGGCCTGACAGAAACAACCAGCGCCA
TTCTGATCACCCCCGAAGGGGACGACAAGCCTGGCGCAGTAGGCAAGGTGGTGCCCTTCTTCGAGGCTAA
GGTGGTGGACTTGGACACCGGTAAGACACTGGGTGTGAACCAGCGCGGCGAGCTGTGCGTCCGTGGCCCC
ATGATCATGAGCGGCTACGTTAACAACCCCGAGGCTACAAACGCTCTCATCGACAAGGACGGCTGGCTGC
ACAGCGGCGACATCGCCTACTGGGACGAGGACGAGCACTTCTTCATCGTGGACCGGCTGAAGAGCCTGAT
CAAATACAAGGGCTACCAGGTAGCCCCAGCCGAACTGGAGAGCATCCTGCTGCAACACCCCAACATCTTC
GACGCCGGGGTCGCCGGCCTGCCCGACGACGATGCCGGCGAGCTGCCCGCCGCAGTCGTCGTGCTGGAAC
ACGGTAAAACCATGACCGAGAAGGAGATCGTGGACTATGTGGCCAGCCAGGTTACAACCGCCAAGAAGCT
GCGCGGTGGTGTTGTGTTCGTGGACGAGGTGCCTAAAGGACTGACCGGCAAGTTGGACGCCCGCAAGATC
CGCGAGATTCTCATTAAGGCCAAGAAGGGCGGCAAGATCGCCGTGTAATTCTAGTTGTTTAAACGAGCTC
GCAACCAAGGAAAGTCTTCCCCAGTCCAAGGAGCAGTCGTGTCTGACCTACATTGGGCTTTTCTCAGAAC
TTTGAACGATCCCATGCAAAGAATTCCCACCCTGAGGTGGGTTACATACCTGCCCAATGGCCAAAGGAAC
CGCCTTGTGAGACCAAATTGCTGACCTGGGTCAGTGCATGTGCTTTATGGTGTGGTGCATCTTTGGAGAT
CATCGCCATATTTTACTTTTGAGAGTCTTTAAAGAGGAAGGGGAGTGGAGGGAACCCTGAGCTAGGCTTC
AGGAGGCCCGCGTCCTACGCAGGCTCTGCCACAGGGGTTAGACCCCAGGTCCGACGCTTGACCTTCCTGG
GCCTCAAGTGCCCTCCCCTATCAAATGAAGGGATGGACAGCATGACCTCTGGGTGTCTCTCCAACTCACC
AGTTCTAAAAAGGGTATCAGATTCTATTGTGACTTCATAGTGAGAATTTATGATAGATTATTTTTTAGCT
ATTTTTTCCATGTGTGAACCTTGAGTGATACTAATCATGTAAAGTAAGAGTTCTCTTATGTATTATTTTC
GGAAGAGGGGTGTGGTGACTCCTTTATATTCGTACTGCACTTTGTTTTTCCAAGGAAATCAGTGTCTTTT
ACGTTGTTATGATGAATCCCACATGGGGCCGGTGATGGTATGCTGCAGTTCAGCCGTTGAACACATAGGA
ATGTCTGTGGGGTGACTCTACTGTGCTTTATCTTTTAACATTAAGTGCCTTTGGTTCAGAGGGGCAGTCA
TAAGCTCTGTTTCCCCCTCTCCCCAAAGCCTTCAGCGAACGTGAAATGTGCGCTAAACGGGGAAACCTGT
TTAATTCTAGATATAGGGAAAAAGGAACGAGGACCTTGAATGAGCTATATTCAGGGTATCCGGTATTTTG
TAATAGGGAATAGGAAACCTTGTTGGCTGTGGAATATCCGATGCTTTGAATCATGCACTGTGTTGAATAA
ACGTATCTGCTAAATCAGGAGTCGACCTGCAGGCATGCAAGCTGATCCGGCTGCTAACAAAGCCCGAAAG
GAAGCTGAGTTGGCTGCTGCCACCGCTGAGCAATAACTAGCATAACCCCTTGGGGCGGCCGCTTCGAGCA
GACATGATAAGATACATTGATGAGTTTGGACAAACCACAACTAGAATGCAGTGAAAAAAATGCTTTATTT
GTGAAATTTGTGATGCTATTGCTTTATTTGTAACCATTATAAGCTGCAATAAACAAGTTAACAACAACAA
TTGCATTCATTTTATGTTTCAGGTTCAGGGGGAGATGTGGGAGGTTTTTTTAAGCAAGTAAAACCTCTAC
AAATGTGGTAAAATCGAATTTTAACAAAATATTAACGCTTACAATTTCCTGATGCGGTATTTTCTCCTTA
CGCATCTGTGCGGTATTTCACACCGCATACGCGGATCTGCGCAGCACCATGGCCTGAAATAACCTCTGAA
AGAGGAACTTGGTTAGGTACCTTCTGAGGCGGAAAGAACCAGCTGTGGAATGTGTGTCAGTTAGGGTGTG
GAAAGTCCCCAGGCTCCCCAGCAGGCAGAAGTATGCAAAGCATGCATCTCAATTAGTCAGCAACCAGGTG
TGGAAAGTCCCCAGGCTCCCCAGCAGGCAGAAGTATGCAAAGCATGCATCTCAATTAGTCAGCAACCATA
GTCCCGCCCCTAACTCCGCCCATCCCGCCCCTAACTCCGCCCAGTTCCGCCCATTCTCCGCCCCATGGCT
GACTAATTTTTTTTATTTATGCAGAGGCCGAGGCCGCCTCGGCCTCTGAGCTATTCCAGAAGTAGTGAGG
AGGCTTTTTTGGAGGCCTAGGCTTTTGCAAAAAGCTTGATTCTTCTGACACAACAGTCTCGAACCAAAGG
CTGGAGCCACCATGGCTTCCAAGGTGTACGACCCCGAGCAACGCAAACGCATGATCACTGGGCCTCAGTG
GTGGGCTCGCTGCAAGCAAATGAACGTGCTGGACTCCTTCATCAACTACTATGATTCCGAGAAGCACGCC
GAGAACGCCGTGATTTTTCTGCATGGTAACGCTGCCTCCAGCTACCTGTGGAGGCACGTCGTGCCTCACA
TCGAGCCCGTGGCTAGATGCATCATCCCTGATCTGATCGGAATGGGTAAGTCCGGCAAGAGCGGGAATGG
CTCATATCGCCTCCTGGATCACTACAAGTACCTCACCGCTTGGTTCGAGCTGCTGAACCTTCCAAAGAAA
ATCATCTTTGTGGGCCACGACTGGGGGGCTTGTCTGGCCTTTCACTACTCCTACGAGCACCAAGACAAGA
TCAAGGCCATCGTCCATGCTGAGAGTGTCGTGGACGTGATCGAGTCCTGGGACGAGTGGCCTGACATCGA
GGAGGATATCGCCCTGATCAAGAGCGAAGAGGGCGAGAAAATGGTGCTTGAGAATAACTTCTTCGTCGAG
ACCATGCTCCCAAGCAAGATCATGCGGAAACTGGAGCCTGAGGAGTTCGCTGCCTACCTGGAGCCATTCA
AGGAGAAGGGCGAGGTTAGACGGCCTACCCTCTCCTGGCCTCGCGAGATCCCTCTCGTTAAGGGAGGCAA
GCCCGACGTCGTCCAGATTGTCCGCAACTACAACGCCTACCTTCGGGCCAGCGACGATCTGCCTAAGATG
TTCATCGAGTCCGACCCTGGGTTCTTTTCCAACGCTATTGTCGAGGGAGCTAAGAAGTTCCCTAACACCG
AGTTCGTGAAGGTGAAGGGCCTCCACTTCAGCCAGGAGGACGCTCCAGATGAAATGGGTAAGTACATCAA
GAGCTTCGTGGAGCGCGTGCTGAAGAACGAGCAGACCGGTGGTGGGAGCGGAGGTGGCGGATCAGGTGGC
GGAGGCTCCGGAGGGATTGAACAAGATGGATTGCACGCAGGTTCTCCGGCCGCTTGGGTGGAGAGGCTAT
TCGGCTATGACTGGGCACAACAGACAATCGGCTGCTCTGATGCCGCCGTGTTCCGGCTGTCAGCGCAGGG
GCGCCCGGTTCTTTTTGTCAAGACCGACCTGTCCGGTGCCCTGAATGAACTGCAGGACGAGGCAGCGCGG
CTATCGTGGCTGGCCACGACGGGCGTTCCTTGCGCAGCTGTGCTCGACGTTGTCACTGAAGCGGGAAGGG
ACTGGCTGCTATTGGGCGAAGTGCCGGGGCAGGATCTCCTGTCATCTCACCTTGCTCCTGCCGAGAAAGT
ATCCATCATGGCTGATGCAATGCGGCGGCTGCATACGCTTGATCCGGCTACCTGCCCATTCGACCACCAA
GCGAAACATCGCATCGAGCGAGCACGTACTCGGATGGAAGCCGGTCTTGTCGATCAGGATGATCTGGACG
AAGAGCATCAGGGGCTCGCGCCAGCCGAACTGTTCGCCAGGCTCAAGGCGCGCATGCCCGACGGCGAGGA
TCTCGTCGTGACCCATGGCGATGCCTGCTTGCCGAATATCATGGTGGAAAATGGCCGCTTTTCTGGATTC
ATCGACTGTGGCCGGCTGGGTGTGGCGGACCGCTATCAGGACATAGCGTTGGCTACCCGTGATATTGCTG
AAGAGCTTGGCGGCGAATGGGCTGACCGCTTCCTCGTGCTTTACGGTATCGCCGCTCCCGATTCGCAGCG
CATCGCCTTCTATCGCCTTCTTGACGAGTTCTTCTGAGCGGGACTCTGGGGTTCGAAATGACCGACCAAG
CGACGCCCAACCTGCCATCACGATGGCCGCAATAAAATATCTTTATTTTCATTACATCTGTGTGTTGGTT
TTTTGTGTGAATCGATAGCGATAAGGATCCTCTTTGCGCTTGCGTTTTCCCTTGTCCAGATAGCCCAGTA
GCTGACATTCATCCGGGGTCAGCACCGTTTCTGCGGACTGGCTTTCTACGTAATGGTTTCTTAGACGTCA
GGTGGCACTTTTCGGGGAAATGTGCGCGGAACCCCTATTTGTTTATTTTTCTAAATACATTCAAATATGT
ATCCGCTCATGAGACAATAACCCTGATAAATGCTTCAATAATATTGAAAAAGGAAGAGTATGAGTATTCA
ACATTTCCGTGTCGCCCTTATTCCCTTTTTTGCGGCATTTTGCCTTCCTGTTTTTGCTCACCCAGAAACG
CTGGTGAAAGTAAAAGATGCTGAAGATCAGTTGGGTGCACGAGTGGGTTACATCGAACTGGATCTCAACA
GCGGTAAGATCCTTGAGAGTTTTCGCCCCGAAGAACGTTTTCCAATGATGAGCACTTTCAAAGTTCTGCT
ATGTGGCGCGGTATTATCCCGTATTGACGCCGGGCAAGAGCAACTCGGTCGCCGCATACACTATTCTCAG
AATGACTTGGTTGAGTACTCACCAGTCACAGAAAAGCATCTTACGGATGGCATGACAGTAAGAGAATTAT
GCAGTGCTGCCATAACCATGAGTGATAACACTGCGGCCAACTTACTTCTGACAACTATCGGAGGACCGAA
GGAGCTAACCGCTTTTTTGCACAACATGGGGGATCATGTAACTCGCCTTGATCGTTGGGAACCGGAGCTG
AATGAAGCCATACCAAACGACGAGCGTGACACCACGATGCCTGTAGCAATGGCAACAACGTTGCGCAAAC
TATTAACTGGCGAACTACTTACTCTAGCTTCCCGGCAACAATTAATAGACTGGATGGAGGCGGATAAAGT
TGCAGGACCACTTCTGCGCTCGGCCCTTCCGGCTGGCTGGTTTATTGCTGATAAATCTGGAGCCGGTGAG
CGTGGGTCTCGCGGTATCATTGCAGCACTGGGGCCAGATGGTAAGCCCTCCCGTATCGTAGTTATCTACA
CGACGGGGAGTCAGGCAACTATGGATGAACGAAATAGACAGATCGCTGAGATAGGTGCCTCACTGATTAA
GCATTGGTAATTCGAAATGACCGACCAAGCGACGCCCAACCGGTATCAGCTCACTCAAAGGCGGTAATAC
GGTTATCCACAGAATCAGGGGATAACGCAGGAAAGAACATGTGAGCAAAAGGCCAGCAAAAGGCCAGGAA
CCGTAAAAAGGCCGCGTTGCTGGCGTTTTTCCATAGGCTCCGCCCCCCTGACGAGCATCACAAAAATCGA
CGCTCAAGTCAGAGGTGGCGAAACCCGACAGGACTATAAAGATACCAGGCGTTTCCCCCTGGAAGCTCCC
TCGTGCGCTCTCCTGTTCCGACCCTGCCGCTTACCGGATACCTGTCCGCCTTTCTCCCTTCGGGAAGCGT
GGCGCTTTCTCATAGCTCACGCTGTAGGTATCTCAGTTCGGTGTAGGTCGTTCGCTCCAAGCTGGGCTGT
GTGCACGAACCCCCCGTTCAGCCCGACCGCTGCGCCTTATCCGGTAACTATCGTCTTGAGTCCAACCCGG
TAAGACACGACTTATCGCCACTGGCAGCAGCCACTGGTAACAGGATTAGCAGAGCGAGGTATGTAGGCGG
TGCTACAGAGTTCTTGAAGTGGTGGCCTAACTACGGCTACACTAGAAGGACAGTATTTGGTATCTGCGCT
CTGCTGAAGCCAGTTACCTTCGGAAAAAGAGTTGGTAGCTCTTGATCCGGCAAACAAACCACCGCTGGTA
GCGGTGGTTTTTTTGTTTGCAAGCAGCAGATTACGCGCAGAAAAAAAGGATTTCAAGAAGATCCTTTGAT
CTTTTCTACGGGGTCTGACGCTCAGTGGAACGAAAACTCACGTTAAGGGATTTTGGTCATGAGATTATCA
AAAAGGATCTTCACCTAGATCCTTTTATAGTCCGGAAATACAGGAACGCACGCTGGATGGCCCTTCGCTG
GGATGGTGAAACCATGAAAAATGGCAGCTTCAGTGGATTAAGTGGGGGTAATGTGGCCTGTACCCTCTGG
TTGCATAGGTATTCATACGGTTAAAATTTATCAGGCGCGATTGCGGCAGTTTTTCGGGTGGTTTGTTGCC
ATTTTTACCTGTCTGCTGCCGTGATCGCGCTGAACGCGTTTTAGCGGTGCGTACAATTAAGGGATTATGG
TAAATCCACTTACTGTCTGCCCTCGTAGCCATCGAGATAAACCGCAGTACTCCGGCCACGATGCGTCCGG
CG
